Addgene plasmid #230656: AiP1434 - pAAV-AiE2151m-minBG-SYFP2-WPRE3-BGHpA
Purpose: AiE2151m is an enhancer sequence, designed to drive AAV-mediated transgene expression in specific populations of brain cells
Depositing lab: Allen Institute for Brain Science & Bosiljka Tasic. Depositing organization: Allen Institute. Publication: A suite of enhancer AAVs and transgenic mouse lines for genetic access to cortical cell types. Ben-Simon Y, Hooper M, Narayan S, Daigle TL, Dwivedi D, Way SW, Oster A, Stafford DA, Mich JK, Taormina MJ, Martinez RA, Opitz-Araya X, Roth JR, Alexander JR, Allen S, Amster A, Arbuckle J, Ayala A, Baker PM, Bakken TE, Barcelli T, Barta S, Bendrick J, Bertagnolli D, Bielstein C, Bishwakarma P, Bowlus J, Boyer G, Brouner K, Casian B, Casper T, Chakka AB, Chakrabarty R, Chance RK, Chavan S, Clark M, Colbert K, Collman F, Daniel S, Departee M, DiValentin P, Donadio N, Dotson N, Egdorf T, Fliss T, Gabitto M, Garcia J, Gary A, Gasperini M, Gloe J, Goldy J, Gore BB, Graybuck L, Greisman N, Haeseleer F, Halterman C, Haradon Z, Hastings SD, Helback O, Ho W, Hockemeyer D, Huang C, Huff S, Hunker A, Johansen N, Jones D, Juneau Z, Kalmbach B, Kannan M, Khem S, Kussick E, Kutsal R, Larsen R, Lee C, Lee AY, Leibly M, Lenz GH, Li S, Liang E, Lusk N, Madigan Z, Malloy J, Malone J, McCue R, Melchor J, Mollenkopf T, Moosman S, Morin E, Newman D, Ng L, Ngo K, Omstead V, Otto S, Oyama A, Pena N, Pham T, Phillips E, Pom CA, Potekhina L, Ransford S, Ray PL, Rette D, Reynoldson C, Rimorin C, Rocha D, Ruiz A, Sanchez REA, Sawyer L, Sedeno-Cortes A, Sevigny JP, Shapovalova N, Shepard N, Shulga L, Sigler AR, Siverts L, Soliman S, Somasundaram S, Staats B, Stewart K, Szelenyi E, Tieu M, Trader C, Tran A, van Velthoven CTJ, Walker M, Wang Y, Weed N, Wirthlin M, Wood T, Wynalda B, Yao Z, Zhou T, Ariza J, Dee N, Reding M, Ronellenfitch K, Mufti S, Sunkin SM, Smith KA, Esposito L, Waters J, Thyagarajan B, Yao S, Lein ES, Zeng H, Levi BP, Ngai J, Ting JT, Tasic B. Cell. 2025 May 16:S0092-8674(25)00513-6. doi: 10.1016/j.cell.2025.05.002. PubMed 40403729.
Backbone
  Vector backbone: pAAV2
  Vector type: AAV
Growth in bacteria
  Bacterial resistance: Ampicillin, 100 μg/mL
  Growth temperature: 37°C
  Growth strain: NEB Stable
  Copy number: High Copy
Gene/Insert
  Gene/Insert name: SYFP2
  Species: Synthetic
  Promoter: minBG
  Cloning method: Gibson Cloning
Terms and licenses: Academic/Nonprofit Terms; Industry Terms: Not Available to Industry
How to cite: AiP1434 - pAAV-AiE2151m-minBG-SYFP2-WPRE3-BGHpA was a gift from Allen Institute for Brain Science & Bosiljka Tasic (Addgene plasmid # 230656 ; http://n2t.net/addgene:230656 ; RRID:Addgene_230656)
