[The description below was written by a language model from this plasmid's Addgene catalogue record and pLannotate feature annotations shown in this document.]
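Description:
AiP1434 - pAAV-AiE2151m-minBG-SYFP2-WPRE3-BGHpA is a 4,964 nt AAV transfer plasmid built on a pAAV2 backbone, intended for packaging an enhancer-driven fluorescent reporter into recombinant adeno-associated virus. In bacteria it is maintained as a high-copy plasmid through a ColE1/pUC-type origin and selected with ampicillin via the β-lactamase gene and its native promoter. The backbone also carries an f1 phage origin and small remnants of pBR322 rop and bom sequences. AAV2 inverted terminal repeats flank the expression cassette and provide the signals for genome replication and encapsidation. One ITR is annotated as complete, while the other is detected only as two short fragments. This may reflect how hard these repeats are to sequence and annotate rather than a true truncation, and the record does not resolve the point.

The payload is a single transcription unit. The enhancer AiE2151m sits upstream of a minimal beta-globin promoter (minBG), which has little activity alone, so expression depends on the enhancer. Neither element is annotated in the feature table, but the unannotated stretch between the SYFP2 coding sequence and the fragmentary ITR is where they would be expected to lie. The cassette drives SYFP2, a rapidly maturing monomeric yellow fluorescent protein derived from Aequorea victoria. It is followed by WPRE3, a shortened woodchuck hepatitis virus posttranscriptional element (seen as two WPRE fragments) that boosts transcript stability and expression, and by the bovine growth hormone polyadenylation signal.

According to the record, the enhancer is designed to direct AAV-mediated transgene expression to specific populations of brain cells, as part of a toolkit for genetic access to cortical cell types. The record does not name the targeted population. SYFP2 serves as the readout for labelling those cells and assessing enhancer specificity.
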