Features (pLannotate 1.2.2; 14 found; start..end, strand, type, name):
     74..934     -  CDS            AmpR: β-lactamase; bla; confers resistance to ampicillin, carbenicillin, and related antibiotics
    935..1039    -  promoter       AmpR promoter: bla
   1134..1169    +  CDS            rop (fragment): Rop protein, which maintains plasmids at low copy number; rop
   1271..1320    +  misc_feature   bom (fragment): basis of mobility region from pBR322
   1321..1776    -  rep_origin     f1 ori (sequence partly withheld): f1 bacteriophage origin of replication; arrow indicates direction of (+) strand synthesis
   1795..1846    +  misc_feature   bom (fragment): basis of mobility region from pBR322
   1851..1991    -  repeat_region  AAV2 ITR: inverted terminal repeat of adeno-associated virus serotype 2 inverted
   2109..2220    -  polyA_signal   bGH poly(A) signal: bovine growth hormone polyadenylation signal
   2237..2317    -  misc_feature   WPRE (fragment): woodchuck hepatitis virus posttranscriptional regulatory element
   2323..2480    -  misc_feature   WPRE (fragment): woodchuck hepatitis virus posttranscriptional regulatory element
   2520..3236    -  CDS            SYFP2: SYFP2 is a basic (constitutively fluorescent) yellow fluorescent protein published in 2006, derived from Aequorea victoria. It is reported to be a very rapidly-maturing monomer with moderate acid sensitivity.
   4123..4150    -  repeat_region  AAV2 ITR (fragment): inverted terminal repeat of adeno-associated virus serotype 2 inverted
   4179..4206    -  repeat_region  AAV2 ITR (fragment): inverted terminal repeat of adeno-associated virus serotype 2 inverted
   4279..4867    -  rep_origin     ori: high-copy-number ColE1/pMB1/pBR322/pUC origin of replication
>Addgene plasmid #230656 | AiP1434 - pAAV-AiE2151m-minBG-SYFP2-WPRE3-BGHpA | addgene full sequence | sequence record 466262 | Addgene NGS Result
CCTAGATCCTTTTAAATTAAAAATGAAGTTTTAAATCAATCTAAAGTATATATGAGTAAACTTGGTCTGA
CAGTTACCAATGCTTAATCAGTGAGGCACCTATCTCAGCGATCTGTCTATTTCGTTCATCCATAGTTGCC
TGACTCCCCGTCGTGTAGATAACTACGATACGGGAGGGCTTACCATCTGGCCCCAGTGCTGCAATGATAC
CGCGAGACCCACGCTCACCGGCTCCAGATTTATCAGCAATAAACCAGCCAGCCGGAAGGGCCGAGCGCAG
AAGTGGTCCTGCAACTTTATCCGCCTCCATCCAGTCTATTAATTGTTGCCGGGAAGCTAGAGTAAGTAGT
TCGCCAGTTAATAGTTTGCGCAACGTTGTTGCCATTGCTACAGGCATCGTGGTGTCACGCTCGTCGTTTG
GTATGGCTTCATTCAGCTCCGGTTCCCAACGATCAAGGCGAGTTACATGATCCCCCATGTTGTGCAAAAA
AGCGGTTAGCTCCTTCGGTCCTCCGATCGTTGTCAGAAGTAAGTTGGCCGCAGTGTTATCACTCATGGTT
ATGGCAGCACTGCATAATTCTCTTACTGTCATGCCATCCGTAAGATGCTTTTCTGTGACTGGTGAGTACT
CAACCAAGTCATTCTGAGAATAGTGTATGCGGCGACCGAGTTGCTCTTGCCCGGCGTCAATACGGGATAA
TACCGCGCCACATAGCAGAACTTTAAAAGTGCTCATCATTGGAAAACGTTCTTCGGGGCGAAAACTCTCA
AGGATCTTACCGCTGTTGAGATCCAGTTCGATGTAACCCACTCGTGCACCCAACTGATCTTCAGCATCTT
TTACTTTCACCAGCGTTTCTGGGTGAGCAAAAACAGGAAGGCAAAATGCCGCAAAAAAGGGAATAAGGGC
GACACGGAAATGTTGAATACTCATACTCTTCCTTTTTCAATATTATTGAAGCATTTATCAGGGTTATTGT
CTCATGAGCGGATACATATTTGAATGTATTTAGAAAAATAAACAAATAGGGGTTCCGCGCACATTTCCCC
GAAAAGTGCCACCTGACGTCTAAGAAACCATTATTATCATGACATTAACCTATAAAAATAGGCGTATCAC
GAGGCCCTTTCGTCTCGCGCGTTTCGGTGATGACGGTGAAAACCTCTGACACATGCAGCTCCCGGAGACG
GTCACAGCTTGTCTGTAAGCGGATGCCGGGAGCAGACAAGCCCGTCAGGGCGCGTCAGCGGGTGTTGGCG
GGTGTCGGGGCTGGCTTAACTATGCGGCATCAGAGCAGATTGTACTGAGAGTGCACCATAAAATTGTAAA
CGTTAATATTTTGTTAAAATTCGCGTTAAATTTTTGTTAAATCAGCTCATTTTTTAACCAATAGACCGAA
ATCGGCAAAATCCCTTATAAATCAAAAGAATAGCCCGAGATAGAGT
[37 nt withheld, positions 1447-1483]
AAAGAACGTGGACTCCAACGTCAAAGG
[141 nt withheld, positions 1511-1651]
G
[46 nt withheld, positions 1653-1698]
A
[95 nt withheld, positions 1700-1794]
TATGCGGTGTGAAATACCGCACAGATGCGTAAGGAGAAAATACCGCATCAGGCGCCCCTGCAGGCAGCTG
CGCGCTCGCTCGCTCACTGAGGCCGCCCGGGCAAAGCCCGGGCGTCGGGCGACCTTTGGTCGCCCGGCCT
CAGTGAGCGAGCGAGCGCGCAGAGAGGGAGTGGCCAACTCCATCACTAGGGGTTCCTGCGGCCGCTCGGT
CCGCACGTGAGATCTCATGCCTGCTATTGTCTTCCCAATCCTCCCCCTTGCTGTCCTGCCCCACCCCACC
CCCCAGAATAGAATGACACCTACTCAGACAATGCGATGCAATTTCCTCATTTTATTAGGAAAGGACAGTG
GGAGTGGCACCTTCCAGGGTCAAGGAAGGCACGGGGGAGGGGCAAACAACAGATGGCTGGCAACTAGAAG
GCACAGTCGAAGATCTCTCGAGCCACGGAATTGTCAGTGCCCAACAGCCGAGCCCCTGTCCAGCAGCGGG
CAAGGCAGGCGGCGATGAGTTCCGCCGTGGCAAGAACTAACCAGGATTTATACAAGGAGGAGAAAATGAA
AGCCATACGGGAAGCAATAGCATGATACAAAGGCATTAAAGCAGCGTATCCACATAGCGTAAAAGGAGCA
ACATAGTTAAGAATACCAGTCAATCTTTCACAAATTTTGTAATCCAGAGGTTGATTATGATATCGAATTC
GCGGCCGCGGCGCGCCGTCGACTTACTTGTACAGCTCGTCCATGCCGAGAGTGATCCCGGCGGCGGTCAC
GAACTCCAGCAGGACCATGTGATCGCGCTTCTCGTTGGGGTCTTTGCTCAGCTTGGACTGGTAGCTCAGG
TAGTGGTTGTCGGGCAGCAGCACGGGGCCGTCGCCGATGGGGGTGTTCTGCTGGTAGTGGTCGGCGAGCT
GCACGCCGCCGTCCTCGATGTTGTGGCGGATCTTGAAGTTGGCCTTGATGCCGTTCTTCTGCTTGTCGGC
GGTGATATAGACGTTGTGGCTGTTGTAGTTGTACTCCAGCTTGTGCCCCAGGATGTTGCCGTCCTCCTTG
AAGTCGATGCCCTTCAGCTCGATGCGGTTCACCAGGGTGTCGCCCTCGAACTTCACCTCGGCGCGGGTCT
TGTAGTTGCCGTCGTCCTTGAAGAAGATGGTGCGCTCCTGGACGTAGCCTTCGGGCATGGCGGACTTGAA
GAAGTCGTGCTGCTTCATGTGGTCGGGGTAGCGGGCGAAGCACTGCACGCCGTAGCCCAGGGTGGTCACG
AGGGTGGGCCAGGGCACGGGCAGCTTGCCGGTGGTGCAGATCAGCTTCAGGGTCAGCTTGCCGTAGGTGG
CATCGCCCTCGCCCTCGCCGGACACGCTGAACTTGTGGCCGTTTACGTCGCCGTCCAGCTCGACCAGGAT
GGGCACCACCCCGGTGAACAGCTCCTCGCCCTTGCTCACCATGGTGGCGACCGGTAGCGCTAGCTTCGAA
AGATCTGGATCCCAGAAGCAAATGTAAGCAATAGATGGCTCTGCCCTGACTTTTATGCCCAGCCCGAGCT
CCGCCGGCGAAAGAGTTAAGGAAAGTGCTGGGAAAAAAAAAAAAAACCATGCTGTGTCCTACTACCTCAG
TGAGTGACTGTATTAGGTTTCTGTTTCTGCCTGTCATCCATGGTGGAAGGAGGTCCTCAGATTAGCATTC
CAAATCCTGGAGTCTGAGAGGGAGCTGGGACTTGGGTGGTGCTGTTTCAAGCATTTGCAGTTTGCTCCTC
TCTGGCTCCTTAACCAAGTGTGCAGTCTCTTTTCCAAGAACCCTTGTGTTTGGGAAGTGCTCCGCAGTGG
TGAAAAGTTTGAACAGGAAAGATTAATCAAAGGTTGGGTCTTTCATGCTCAGCGCAGAACATGTTTAGTT
CTTGGATGGAAGCTCTTCGCCAGGAAACTAGTTAAATAATATTCAGGCGATGAATCTGAGCTCCAGCTGC
AACTAAACTAAAGGTCAGCTTAGTCTCAACTGATTCCTCTCACATCTGTCCAGAAACACTGTGCCACAAG
GATTTTCTTCCTATTTCGGTATGGCTCCTGAAGCGTGAGAGTTCCCTAAACAGTTGGGGTTTTTCTTTGT
TGTTTACATGAGTGGCTATTTTGAGATAAGGTCTCACATAACCCAGCCTAGGCATAAAGTTTGTTACGTA
GGTGAGAATGGACTTGAACTTCTGATGACCCTCTTGCTTTTGCCTCCTAAGTTGGAAGATTGCAAGCATG
CTCCACCATGCCCTGCCGCCGGCGATTATTACTCTTACAACGCGTGCGGCCGCAGGAACCCCTAGTGATG
GAGTTGGCCACTCCCTCTCTGCGCGCTCGCTCGCTCACTGAGGCCGGGCGACCAAAGGTCGCCCGACGCC
CGGGCGGCCTCAGTGAGCGAGCGAGCGCGCAGCTGCCTGCAGGACATGTGAGCAAAAGGCCAGCAAAAGG
CCAGGAACCGTAAAAAGGCCGCGTTGCTGGCGTTTTTCCATAGGCTCCGCCCCCCTGACGAGCATCACAA
AAATCGACGCTCAAGTCAGAGGTGGCGAAACCCGACAGGACTATAAAGATACCAGGCGTTTCCCCCTGGA
AGCTCCCTCGTGCGCTCTCCTGTTCCGACCCTGCCGCTTACCGGATACCTGTCCGCCTTTCTCCCTTCGG
GAAGCGTGGCGCTTTCTCATAGCTCACGCTGTAGGTATCTCAGTTCGGTGTAGGTCGTTCGCTCCAAGCT
GGGCTGTGTGCACGAACCCCCCGTTCAGCCCGACCGCTGCGCCTTATCCGGTAACTATCGTCTTGAGTCC
AACCCGGTAAGACACGACTTATCGCCACTGGCAGCAGCCACTGGTAACAGGATTAGCAGAGCGAGGTATG
TAGGCGGTGCTACAGAGTTCTTGAAGTGGTGGCCTAACTACGGCTACACTAGAAGAACAGTATTTGGTAT
CTGCGCTCTGCTGAAGCCAGTTACCTTCGGAAAAAGAGTTGGTAGCTCTTGATCCGGCAAACAAACCACC
GCTGGTAGCGGTGGTTTTTTTGTTTGCAAGCAGCAGATTACGCGCAGAAAAAAAGGATCTCAAGAAGATC
CTTTGATCTTTTCTACGGGGTCTGACGCTCAGTGGAACGAAAACTCACGTTAAGGGATTTTGGTCATGAG
ATTATCAAAAAGGATCTTCA
